Addgene plasmid #163421: Nup93_mEGFP(-5)
Purpose: Mammalian expression of Nup93 fused at its carboxyl-terminus to mEGFP with no linker and a total net fusion of (-5 amino acids)
Depositing lab: Sanford Simon. Depositing organization: Rockefeller University.
Backbone
  Vector backbone: Unspecified
  Vector type: Mammalian Expression
Growth in bacteria
  Bacterial resistance: Kanamycin, 50 μg/mL
  Growth temperature: 37°C
  Growth strain: DH5alpha
  Copy number: High Copy
Gene/Insert
  Gene/Insert name: Nup93 (alt name: NIC96)
  Species: H. sapiens (human)
  Entrez Gene: NUP93 (a.k.a. NIC96)
  Promoter: CMV
  Tag / fusion protein: mEGFP (C terminal on insert)
  Cloning method: Gibson Cloning
Terms and licenses: Academic/Nonprofit Terms; Industry Terms: Not Available to Industry
How to cite: Nup93_mEGFP(-5) was a gift from Sanford Simon (Addgene plasmid # 163421)
