[The description below was written by a language model from this plasmid's Addgene catalogue record and pLannotate feature annotations shown in this document.]
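Description:
Nup93_mEGFP(-5) is a mammalian expression plasmid encoding human NUP93 (also called NIC96), a nuclear pore complex scaffold nucleoporin, fused at its carboxyl terminus to monomeric EGFP. The backbone is not named in the record. Its annotated features are a high-copy ColE1/pUC-type origin, an f1 origin, and a Tn5 NeoR/KanR gene placed behind tandem bacterial (bla) and SV40 early promoters and followed by an HSV TK polyadenylation signal. That dual-promoter arrangement allows kanamycin selection in E. coli and, in principle, G418 selection in mammalian cells.

Expression of the fusion is driven by the CMV immediate-early enhancer and promoter, and an SV40 poly(A) signal lies downstream. In both annotated sequences the NUP93 coding region abuts the EGFP coding region with no intervening bases. This matches the stated design: no linker, and a junction trimmed so that the fusion has a net five fewer amino acids than a simple end-to-end join. The record does not say which residues were removed or from which partner. The insert was assembled by Gibson cloning. A rigid, linker-free junction of defined length suggests a construct meant to hold the fluorophore in a fixed relationship to the nucleoporin for imaging nuclear pores in cells, although the record states the purpose only as mammalian expression of the fusion.

Two full sequences are on file and they differ in length: the depositor's is 7,685 nt and the repository's sequencing result is 7,402 nt. The depositor sequence carries an additional GFP-like fragment between the EGFP coding region and the SV40 poly(A) region, which is absent from the sequenced version. Otherwise the two annotations agree in feature content and order.
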