Features (pLannotate 1.2.2; 16 found; start..end, strand, type, name):
    119..271     +  CDS            ble (fragment): BLE_KLEPN - Experimental evidence at protein level: Swiss-Prot protein existence level 1. Binding protein with a strong affinity to the bleomycin family of antibiotics. Binds to CL990; an antimitotic-antibiotic compound. From Klebsiella pneumoniae.
    330..377     +  polyA_signal   HSV TK poly(A) signal: herpes simplex virus thymidine kinase polyadenylation signal (Cole and Stacy, 1985)
    468..484     -  polyA_signal   bGH poly(A) signal (fragment): bovine growth hormone polyadenylation signal
    706..1294    +  rep_origin     ori: high-copy-number ColE1/pMB1/pBR322/pUC origin of replication
   1469..1772    +  enhancer       CMV enhancer: human cytomegalovirus immediate early enhancer
   1773..1976    +  promoter       CMV promoter: human cytomegalovirus (CMV) immediate early promoter
   2024..2041    +  misc_feature   MCS (fragment): multiple cloning site
   2084..4540    +  CDS            NUP93: NUP93_HUMAN - Also known as KIAA0095. Experimental evidence at protein level: Swiss-Prot protein existence level 1. Plays a role in the nuclear pore complex (NPC) assembly and/or maintenance (PubMed:9348540). May anchor nucleoporins, but not NUP153 and TPR, to the NPC. During renal development, regulates podocyte migration and proliferation through SMAD4 signaling (PubMed:26878725). From Homo sapiens (Human).
   4541..5245    +  CDS            EGFP: the original enhanced GFP (Yang et al., 1996) mammalian codon-optimized
   5397..5720    +  CDS            aceGFP-h (fragment): aceGFP-h is a basic (constitutively fluorescent) long stokes shift fluorescent protein published in 2003, derived from Aequorea coerulescens.
   5774..5858    +  CDS            large T antigen (fragment): large T antigen from SV40 (simian virus 40)
   5881..6002    +  polyA_signal   SV40 poly(A) signal: SV40 polyadenylation signal
   6036..6464    -  rep_origin     f1 ori (sequence partly withheld): f1 bacteriophage origin of replication; arrow indicates direction of (+) strand synthesis
   6491..6595    +  promoter       AmpR promoter: bla
   6597..6954    +  promoter       SV40 promoter: SV40 enhancer and early promoter
   6989..98      +  CDS            NeoR/KanR (across the origin): aminoglycoside phosphotransferase from Tn5; aph(3')-II (or nptII); confers resistance to neomycin, kanamycin, and G418 (Geneticin®)
>Addgene plasmid #163421 | Nup93_mEGFP(-5) | depositor full sequence | sequence record 316722 | Nup93_mEGFP(-5) sequence 7685 bps
GCGGCGAATGGGCTGACCGCTTCCTCGTGCTTTACGGTATCGCCGCTCCCGATTCGCAGCGCATCGCCTT
CTATCGCCTTCTTGACGAGTTCTTCTGAGCGGGACTCTGGGGTTCGAAATGACCGACCAAGCGACGCCCA
ACCTGCCATCACGAGATTTCGATTCCACCGCCGCCTTCTATGAAAGGTTGGGCTTCGGAATCGTTTTCCG
GGACGCCGGCTGGATGATCCTCCAGCGCGGGGATCTCATGCTGGAGTTCTTCGCCCACCCTAGGGGGAGG
CTAACTGAAACACGGAAGGAGACAATACCGGAAGGAACCCGCGCTATGACGGCAATAAAAAGACAGAATA
AAACGCACGGTGTTGGGTCGTTTGTTCATAAACGCGGGGTTCGGTCCCAGGGCTGGCACTCTGTCGATAC
CCCACCGAGACCCCATTGGGGCCAATACGCCCGCGTTTCTTCCTTTTCCCCACCCCACCCCCCAAGTTCG
GGTGAAGGCCCAGGGCTCGCAGCCAACGTCGGGGCGGCAGGCCCTGCCATAGCCTCAGGTTACTCATATA
TACTTTAGATTGATTTAAAACTTCATTTTTAATTTAAAAGGATCTAGGTGAAGATCCTTTTTGATAATCT
CATGACCAAAATCCCTTAACGTGAGTTTTCGTTCCACTGAGCGTCAGACCCCGTAGAAAAGATCAAAGGA
TCTTCTTGAGATCCTTTTTTTCTGCGCGTAATCTGCTGCTTGCAAACAAAAAAACCACCGCTACCAGCGG
TGGTTTGTTTGCCGGATCAAGAGCTACCAACTCTTTTTCCGAAGGTAACTGGCTTCAGCAGAGCGCAGAT
ACCAAATACTGTTCTTCTAGTGTAGCCGTAGTTAGGCCACCACTTCAAGAACTCTGTAGCACCGCCTACA
TACCTCGCTCTGCTAATCCTGTTACCAGTGGCTGCTGCCAGTGGCGATAAGTCGTGTCTTACCGGGTTGG
ACTCAAGACGATAGTTACCGGATAAGGCGCAGCGGTCGGGCTGAACGGGGGGTTCGTGCACACAGCCCAG
CTTGGAGCGAACGACCTACACCGAACTGAGATACCTACAGCGTGAGCTATGAGAAAGCGCCACGCTTCCC
GAAGGGAGAAAGGCGGACAGGTATCCGGTAAGCGGCAGGGTCGGAACAGGAGAGCGCACGAGGGAGCTTC
CAGGGGGAAACGCCTGGTATCTTTATAGTCCTGTCGGGTTTCGCCACCTCTGACTTGAGCGTCGATTTTT
GTGATGCTCGTCAGGGGGGCGGAGCCTATGGAAAAACGCCAGCAACGCGGCCTTTTTACGGTTCCTGGCC
TTTTGCTGGCCTTTTGCTCACATGTTCTTTCCTGCGTTATCCCCTGATTCTGTGGATAACCGTATTACCG
CCATGCATTAGTTATTAATAGTAATCAATTACGGGGTCATTAGTTCATAGCCCATATATGGAGTTCCGCG
TTACATAACTTACGGTAAATGGCCCGCCTGGCTGACCGCCCAACGACCCCCGCCCATTGACGTCAATAAT
GACGTATGTTCCCATAGTAACGCCAATAGGGACTTTCCATTGACGTCAATGGGTGGAGTATTTACGGTAA
ACTGCCCACTTGGCAGTACATCAAGTGTATCATATGCCAAGTACGCCCCCTATTGACGTCAATGACGGTA
AATGGCCCGCCTGGCATTATGCCCAGTACATGACCTTATGGGACTTTCCTACTTGGCAGTACATCTACGT
ATTAGTCATCGCTATTACCATGGTGATGCGGTTTTGGCAGTACATCAATGGGCGTGGATAGCGGTTTGAC
TCACGGGGATTTCCAAGTCTCCACCCCATTGACGTCAATGGGAGTTTGTTTTGGCACCAAAATCAACGGG
ACTTTCCAAAATGTCGTAACAACTCCGCCCCATTGACGCAAATGGGCGGTAGGCGTGTACGGTGGGAGGT
CTATATAAGCAGAGCTGGTTTAGTGAACCGTCAGATCCGCTAGCGCTACCGGTCGCCACCATGTCCGGAC
TCAGATCTCGACTTCCCGGGATGACGGCTGTAGCACAAGGATCTGCATCTCCAATGGATACTGAGGGGTT
TGGTGAGCTCCTTCAGCAAGCTGAACAGCTTGCTGCTGAGACTGAGGGCATCTCAGAGCTTCCCCATGTG
GAACGGAACTTACAGGAGATCCAGCAGGCGGGAGAGCGCCTGCGTTCCCGTACCCTAACACGCACGTCCC
AGGAGACGGCAGATGTCAAGGCGTCAGTTCTCCTCGGGTCTCGGGGACTTGACATATCCCACATCTCCCA
GCGATTGGAGAGTCTGAGTGCAGCCACCACCTTTGAGCCTCTTGAGCCTGTGAAGGACACTGACATTCAG
GGCTTCCTGAAGAATGAGAAGGACAATGCCCTGCTGTCTGCCATCGAAGAGTCCCGGAAGAGGACCTTCG
GCATGGCTGAGGAGTACCATCGGGAGTCAATGTTGGTTGAGTGGGAGCAAGTGAAACAGCGAATTCTGCA
CACACTGCTGGCATCAGGAGAAGACGCCCTTGACTTTACTCAAGAAAGCGAGCCAAGCTACATCAGTGAT
GTGGGACCCCCTGGTCGAAGCTCTCTGGATAACATCGAGATGGCCTATGCGCGGCAAATTTATATCTATA
ATGAGAAAATTGTAAATGGACACCTGCAGCCTAACCTGGTGGACCTTTGTGCTTCCGTCGCAGAGCTCGA
TGATAAGAGCATTTCCGACATGTGGACCATGGTAAAACAAATGACAGACGTGTTGTTGACACCGGCAACG
GATGCCCTGAAGAACCGCAGCAGCGTGGAAGTGCGCATGGAGTTTGTCAGGCAGGCCTTGGCGTACCTTG
AGCAGAGTTATAAGAATTACACCCTTGTGACTGTCTTTGGAAATTTGCATCAGGCCCAGCTGGGCGGGGT
GCCTGGGACTTACCAATTGGTTCGAAGTTTCCTGAACATTAAACTGCCAGCTCCCTTGCCTGGACTACAG
GATGGAGAGGTGGAAGGCCATCCTGTGTGGGCGCTAATTTACTACTGCATGCGCTGTGGAGACCTGCTTG
CCGCTTCACAGGTAGTTAATCGAGCCCAGCACCAGCTGGGAGAGTTTAAAACCTGGTTCCAGGAGTACAT
GAACAGCAAGGACAGAAGATTGTCCCCAGCTACGGAAAACAAGCTCCGGCTGCATTACCGTAGGGCCCTC
AGGAACAATACAGATCCCTACAAGCGGGCCGTGTACTGTATCATTGGCAGATGTGACGTCACCGACAACC
AGAGTGAAGTGGCGGACAAAACTGAGGATTACCTGTGGCTGAAGTTGAACCAAGTGTGTTTTGACGACGA
TGGCACCAGCTCCCCACAAGACAGGCTCACTCTCTCACAGTTCCAGAAGCAGTTGTTGGAAGACTATGGC
GAGTCCCACTTTACGGTGAACCAGCAACCCTTCCTCTACTTCCAAGTCCTGTTCCTGACAGCGCAGTTTG
AAGCAGCAGTTGCCTTTCTTTTCCGCATGGAGCGGCTGCGCTGCCATGCTGTCCATGTAGCACTGGTGCT
GTTTGAGCTGAAGCTGCTTTTAAAGTCCTCTGGACAGAGGGCTCAGCTCCTCAGCCACGAGCCTGGTGAC
CCTCCTTGCTTGCGGCGGCTGAACTTCGTGCGGCTCCTCATGCTGTACACCCGGAAGTTTGAGTCCACGG
ACCCAAGGGAGGCCCTCCAGTACTTCTATTTCCTCAGGGATGAGAAAGATAGTCAAGGAGAAAACATGTT
TCTGCGCTGTGTGAGTGAGCTTGTGATTGAAAGCCGAGAGTTCGATATGATTCTTGGGAAACTAGAGAAT
GACGGAAGTAGAAAGCCTGGAGTCATAGATAAGTTTACTAGTGACACAAAGCCTATTATCAACAAAGTTG
CTTCTGTGGCAGAAAATAAAGGACTGTTTGAAGAGGCAGCAAAGCTGTATGACCTTGCCAAGAATGCTGA
CAAGGTACTGGAGCTGATGAACAAACTGCTGAGCCCTGTCGTCCCCCAGATCAGTGCCCCGCAATCCAAC
AAGGAGAGGCTGAAGAACATGGCACTCTCCATTGCCGAACGGTATAGGGCTCAAGGAATAAGCGCAAATA
AATTTGTGGACTCCACGTTCTATCTTCTTTTGGACTTGATCACCTTTTTTGACGAGTATCATAGTGGTCA
TATTGATAGAGCTTTTGATATCATTGAGCGCTTGAAGCTGGTGCCCCTGAATCAGGAAAGTGTGGAAGAG
AGAGTGGCTGCCTTCAGAAATTTCAGTGATGAAATCAGGCACAACCTCTCAGAAGTGCTTCTTGCCACCA
TGAACATCTTGTTCACACAGTTTAAGAGGCTCAAGGGGACAAGTCCATCCTCGTCATCCAGGCCCCAGCG
AGTCATCGAGGACCGCGACTCTCAACTCCGAAGTCAAGCCCGCACTCTGATTACCTTTGCTGGAATGATA
CCATACCGAACGTCTGGGGACACCAATGCGAGGCTGGTGCAGATGGAGGTCCTCATGAATGAGGAGCTGT
TCACCGGGGTGGTGCCCATCCTGGTCGAGCTGGACGGCGACGTAAACGGCCACAAGTTCAGCGTGTCCGG
CGAGGGCGAGGGCGATGCCACCTACGGCAAGCTGACCCTGAAGTTCATCTGCACCACCGGCAAGCTGCCC
GTGCCCTGGCCCACCCTCGTGACCACCCTGACCTACGGCGTGCAGTGCTTCAGCCGCTACCCCGACCACA
TGAAGCAGCACGACTTCTTCAAGTCCGCCATGCCCGAAGGCTACGTCCAGGAGCGCACCATCTTCTTCAA
GGACGACGGCAACTACAAGACCCGCGCCGAGGTGAAGTTCGAGGGCGACACCCTGGTGAACCGCATCGAG
CTGAAGGGCATCGACTTCAAGGAGGACGGCAACATCCTGGGGCACAAGCTGGAGTACAACTACAACAGCC
ACAACGTCTATATCATGGCCGACAAGCAGAAGAACGGCATCAAGGTGAACTTCAAGATCCGCCACAACAT
CGAGGACGGCAGCGTGCAGCTCGCCGACCACTACCAGCAGAACACCCCCATCGGCGACGGCCCCGTGCTG
CTGCCCGACAACCACTACCTGAGCACCCAGTCCGCCCTGAGCAAAGACCCCAACGAGAAGCGCGATCACA
TGGTCCTGCTGGAGTTCGTGACCGCCGCCGGGATCACTCTCGGCATGGACGAGCTGTACAAGTAAGTGCC
ATGCTTTGTGGGAGTCTGGGTCGGCACACTGTCAGTACATCAGGCACATGGGCCCACTAGGCTGGGGTTT
CTGGTTTTGTTTCTGTTGTGTTTTGTTTTGGTTTCTGTATTATGTATTTTTGTCAACGCCAATAAATTTC
TTTGATTTGGTGAATCGCATCGAGCTGACCGGCACCGATTTCAAGGAGGATGGCAACATCCTGGGCAATA
AGATGGAGTACAACTACAACGCCCACAATGTGTACATCATGACCGACAAGGCCAAGAATGGCATCAAGGT
GAACTTCAAGATCCGCCACAACATCGAGGATGGCAGCGTGCAGCTGGCCGACCACTACCAGCAGAATACC
CCCATCGGCGATGGCCCTGTGCTGCTGCCCGATAACCACTACCTGTCCACCCAGAGCGCCCTGTCCAAGG
ACCCCAACGAGAAGCGCGATCACATGATCTACTTCGGCTTCGTGACCTCTAGAGTATCCCTCGAGGATCC
GAGCTCCGCGGAGATCCACCGGATCTAGATAACTGATCATAATCAGCCATACCACATTTGTAGAGGTTTT
ACTTGCTTTAAAAAACCTCCCACACCTCCCCCTGAACCTGAAACATAAAATGAATGCAATTGTTGTTGTT
AACTTGTTTATTGCAGCTTATAATGGTTACAAATAAAGCAATAGCATCACAAATTTCACAAATAAAGCAT
TTTTTTCACTGCATTCTAGTTGTGGTTTGTCCAAACTCATCAATGTATCTTAACGCGTAAATTGTAAGCG
TTAATATTTTGTTAAAATTCGCGTTAAATTTTTGTTAAATCAGCTCATTTTTTAACCAATAGGCCGAAAT
CGGCAAAATCCCTTATAAATCAAAAGAATAGACCGAGATAGGGT
[37 nt withheld, positions 6135-6171]
AAAGAACGTGGACTCCAACGTCAAAGG
[49 nt withheld, positions 6199-6247]
T
[91 nt withheld, positions 6249-6339]
G
[124 nt withheld, positions 6341-6464]
CAGGTGGCACTTTTCGGGGAAATGTGCGCGGAACCCCTATTTGTTTATTTTTCTAAATACATTCAAATAT
GTATCCGCTCATGAGACAATAACCCTGATAAATGCTTCAATAATATTGAAAAAGGAAGAGTCCTGAGGCG
GAAAGAACCAGCTGTGGAATGTGTGTCAGTTAGGGTGTGGAAAGTCCCCAGGCTCCCCAGCAGGCAGAAG
TATGCAAAGCATGCATCTCAATTAGTCAGCAACCAGGTGTGGAAAGTCCCCAGGCTCCCCAGCAGGCAGA
AGTATGCAAAGCATGCATCTCAATTAGTCAGCAACCATAGTCCCGCCCCTAACTCCGCCCATCCCGCCCC
TAACTCCGCCCAGTTCCGCCCATTCTCCGCCCCATGGCTGACTAATTTTTTTTATTTATGCAGAGGCCGA
GGCCGCCTCGGCCTCTGAGCTATTCCAGAAGTAGTGAGGAGGCTTTTTTGGAGGCCTAGGCTTTTGCAAA
GATCGATCAAGAGACAGGATGAGGATCGTTTCGCATGATTGAACAAGATGGATTGCACGCAGGTTCTCCG
GCCGCTTGGGTGGAGAGGCTATTCGGCTATGACTGGGCACAACAGACAATCGGCTGCTCTGATGCCGCCG
TGTTCCGGCTGTCAGCGCAGGGGCGCCCGGTTCTTTTTGTCAAGACCGACCTGTCCGGTGCCCTGAATGA
ACTGCAAGACGAGGCAGCGCGGCTATCGTGGCTGGCCACGACGGGCGTTCCTTGCGCAGCTGTGCTCGAC
GTTGTCACTGAAGCGGGAAGGGACTGGCTGCTATTGGGCGAAGTGCCGGGGCAGGATCTCCTGTCATCTC
ACCTTGCTCCTGCCGAGAAAGTATCCATCATGGCTGATGCAATGCGGCGGCTGCATACGCTTGATCCGGC
TACCTGCCCATTCGACCACCAAGCGAAACATCGCATCGAGCGAGCACGTACTCGGATGGAAGCCGGTCTT
GTCGATCAGGATGATCTGGACGAAGAGCATCAGGGGCTCGCGCCAGCCGAACTGTTCGCCAGGCTCAAGG
CGAGCATGCCCGACGGCGAGGATCTCGTCGTGACCCATGGCGATGCCTGCTTGCCGAATATCATGGTGGA
AAATGGCCGCTTTTCTGGATTCATCGACTGTGGCCGGCTGGGTGTGGCGGACCGCTATCAGGACATAGCG
TTGGCTACCCGTGATATTGCTGAAGAGCTTG
