Features (pLannotate 1.2.2; 15 found; start..end, strand, type, name):
     61..145     -  CDS            large T antigen (fragment): large T antigen from SV40 (simian virus 40)
    394..1098    -  CDS            EGFP: the original enhanced GFP (Yang et al., 1996) mammalian codon-optimized
   1099..3555    -  CDS            NUP93: NUP93_HUMAN - Also known as KIAA0095. Experimental evidence at protein level: Swiss-Prot protein existence level 1. Plays a role in the nuclear pore complex (NPC) assembly and/or maintenance (PubMed:9348540). May anchor nucleoporins, but not NUP153 and TPR, to the NPC. During renal development, regulates podocyte migration and proliferation through SMAD4 signaling (PubMed:26878725). From Homo sapiens (Human).
   3598..3615    -  misc_feature   MCS (fragment): multiple cloning site
   3660..3863    -  promoter       CMV promoter: human cytomegalovirus (CMV) immediate early promoter
   3864..4167    -  enhancer       CMV enhancer: human cytomegalovirus immediate early enhancer
   4342..4930    -  rep_origin     ori: high-copy-number ColE1/pMB1/pBR322/pUC origin of replication
   5152..5168    +  polyA_signal   bGH poly(A) signal (fragment): bovine growth hormone polyadenylation signal
   5259..5306    -  polyA_signal   HSV TK poly(A) signal: herpes simplex virus thymidine kinase polyadenylation signal (Cole and Stacy, 1985)
   5365..5517    -  CDS            ble (fragment): BLE_KLEPN - Experimental evidence at protein level: Swiss-Prot protein existence level 1. Binding protein with a strong affinity to the bleomycin family of antibiotics. Binds to CL990; an antimitotic-antibiotic compound. From Klebsiella pneumoniae.
   5538..6332    -  CDS            NeoR/KanR: aminoglycoside phosphotransferase from Tn5; aph(3')-II (or nptII); confers resistance to neomycin, kanamycin, and G418 (Geneticin®)
   6367..6724    -  promoter       SV40 promoter: SV40 enhancer and early promoter
   6726..6830    -  promoter       AmpR promoter: bla
   6857..7285    +  rep_origin     f1 ori (sequence partly withheld): f1 bacteriophage origin of replication; arrow indicates direction of (+) strand synthesis
   7319..38      -  polyA_signal   SV40 poly(A) signal (across the origin): SV40 polyadenylation signal
>Addgene plasmid #163421 | Nup93_mEGFP(-5) | addgene full sequence | sequence record 321879 | Addgene NGS Result
CTTTATTTGTAACCATTATAAGCTGCAATAAACAAGTTAACAACAACAATTGCATTCATTTTATGTTTCA
GGTTCAGGGGGAGGTGTGGGAGGTTTTTTAAAGCAAGTAAAACCTCTACAAATGTGGTATGGCTGATTAT
GATCAGTTATCTAGATCCGGTGGATCTCCGCGGAGCTCGGATCCTCGAGGGATACTCTAGAGCGGCCGCC
CNTTTTTTTTTTTTTTTTTTTTTTTTTTACAAATCAAAGAAATTTATTGGCGTTGACAAAAATACATAAT
ACAGAAACCAAAACAAAACACAACAGAAACAAAACCAGAAACCCCAGCCTAGTGGGCCCATGTGCCTGAT
GTACTGACAGTGTGCCGACCCAGACTCCCACAAAGCATGGCACTTACTTGTACAGCTCGTCCATGCCGAG
AGTGATCCCGGCGGCGGTCACGAACTCCAGCAGGACCATGTGATCGCGCTTCTCGTTGGGGTCTTTGCTC
AGGGCGGACTGGGTGCTCAGGTAGTGGTTGTCGGGCAGCAGCACGGGGCCGTCGCCGATGGGGGTGTTCT
GCTGGTAGTGGTCGGCGAGCTGCACGCTGCCGTCCTCGATGTTGTGGCGGATCTTGAAGTTCACCTTGAT
GCCGTTCTTCTGCTTGTCGGCCATGATATAGACGTTGTGGCTGTTGTAGTTGTACTCCAGCTTGTGCCCC
AGGATGTTGCCGTCCTCCTTGAAGTCGATGCCCTTCAGCTCGATGCGGTTCACCAGGGTGTCGCCCTCGA
ACTTCACCTCGGCGCGGGTCTTGTAGTTGCCGTCGTCCTTGAAGAAGATGGTGCGCTCCTGGACGTAGCC
TTCGGGCATGGCGGACTTGAAGAAGTCGTGCTGCTTCATGTGGTCGGGGTAGCGGCTGAAGCACTGCACG
CCGTAGGTCAGGGTGGTCACGAGGGTGGGCCAGGGCACGGGCAGCTTGCCGGTGGTGCAGATGAACTTCA
GGGTCAGCTTGCCGTAGGTGGCATCGCCCTCGCCCTCGCCGGACACGCTGAACTTGTGGCCGTTTACGTC
GCCGTCCAGCTCGACCAGGATGGGCACCACCCCGGTGAACAGCTCCTCATTCATGAGGACCTCCATCTGC
ACCAGCCTCGCATTGGTGTCCCCAGACGTTCGGTATGGTATCATTCCAGCAAAGGTAATCAGAGTGCGGG
CTTGACTTCGGAGTTGAGAGTCGCGGTCCTCGATGACTCGCTGGGGCCTGGATGACGAGGATGGACTTGT
CCCCTTGAGCCTCTTAAACTGTGTGAACAAGATGTTCATGGTGGCAAGAAGCACTTCTGAGAGGTTGTGC
CTGATTTCATCACTGAAATTTCTGAAGGCAGCCACTCTCTCTTCCACACTTTCCTGATTCAGGGGCACCA
GCTTCAAGCGCTCAATGATATCAAAAGCTCTATCAATATGACCACTATGATACTCGTCAAAAAAGGTGAT
CAAGTCCAAAAGAAGATAGAACGTGGAGTCCACAAATTTATTTGCGCTTATTCCTTGAGCCCTATACCGT
TCGGCAATGGAGAGTGCCATGTTCTTCAGCCTCTCCTTGTTGGATTGCGGGGCACTGATCTGGGGGACGA
CAGGGCTAAGCAGTTTGTTCATCAGCTCCAGTACCTTGTCAGCATTCTTGGCAAGGTCATACAGCTTTGC
TGCCTCTTCAAACAGTCCTTTATTTTCTGCCACAGAAGCAACTTTGTTGATAATAGGCTTTGTGTCACTA
GTAAACTTATCTATGACTCCAGGCTTTCTACTTCCGTCATTCTCTAGTTTCCCAAGAATCATATCGAACT
CTCGGCTTTCAATCACAAGCTCACTCACACAGCGCAGAAACATGTTTTCTCCTTGACTATCTTTCTCATC
CCTGAGGAAATAGAAGTACTGGAGGGCCTCCCTTGGGTCCGTGGACTCAAACTTCCGGGTGTACAGCATG
AGGAGCCGCACGAAGTTCAGCCGCCGCAAGCAAGGAGGGTCACCAGGCTCGTGGCTGAGGAGCTGAGCCC
TCTGTCCAGAGGACTTTAAAAGCAGCTTCAGCTCAAACAGCACCAGTGCTACATGGACAGCATGGCAGCG
CAGCCGCTCCATGCGGAAAAGAAAGGCAACTGCTGCTTCAAACTGCGCTGTCAGGAACAGGACTTGGAAG
TAGAGGAAGGGTTGCTGGTTCACCGTAAAGTGGGACTCGCCATAGTCTTCCAACAACTGCTTCTGGAACT
GTGAGAGAGTGAGCCTGTCTTGTGGGGAGCTGGTGCCATCGTCGTCAAAACACACTTGGTTCAACTTCAG
CCACAGGTAATCCTCAGTTTTGTCCGCCACTTCACTCTGGTTGTCGGTGACGTCACATCTGCCAATGATA
CAGTACACGGCCCGCTTGTAGGGATCTGTATTGTTCCTGAGGGCCCTACGGTAATGCAGCCGGAGCTTGT
TTTCCGTAGCTGGGGACAATCTTCTGTCCTTGCTGTTCATGTACTCCTGGAACCAGGTTTTAAACTCTCC
CAGCTGGTGCTGGGCTCGATTAACTACCTGTGAAGCGGCAAGCAGGTCTCCACAGCGCATGCAGTAGTAA
ATTAGCGCCCACACAGGATGGCCTTCCACCTCTCCATCCTGTAGTCCAGGCAAGGGAGCTGGCAGTTTAA
TGTTCAGGAAACTTCGAACCAATTGGTAAGTCCCAGGCACCCCGCCCAGCTGGGCCTGATGCAAATTTCC
AAAGACAGTCACAAGGGTGTAATTCTTATAACTCTGCTCAAGGTACGCCAAGGCCTGCCTGACAAACTCC
ATGCGCACTTCCACGCTGCTGCGGTTCTTCAGGGCATCCGTTGCCGGTGTCAACAACACGTCTGTCATTT
GTTTTACCATGGTCCACATGTCGGAAATGCTCTTATCATCGAGCTCTGCGACGGAAGCACAAAGGTCCAC
CAGGTTAGGCTGCAGGTGTCCATTTACAATTTTCTCATTATAGATATAAATTTGCCGCGCATAGGCCATC
TCGATGTTATCCAGAGAGCTTCGACCAGGGGGTCCCACATCACTGATGTAGCTTGGCTCGCTTTCTTGAG
TAAAGTCAAGGGCGTCTTCTCCTGATGCCAGCAGTGTGTGCAGAATTCGCTGTTTCACTTGCTCCCACTC
AACCAACATTGACTCCCGATGGTACTCCTCAGCCATGCCGAAGGTCCTCTTCCGGGACTCTTCGATGGCA
GACAGCAGGGCATTGTCCTTCTCATTCTTCAGGAAGCCCTGAATGTCAGTGTCCTTCACAGGCTCAAGAG
GCTCAAAGGTGGTGGCTGCACTCAGACTCTCCAATCGCTGGGAGATGTGGGATATGTCAAGTCCCCGAGA
CCCGAGGAGAACTGACGCCTTGACATCTGCCGTCTCCTGGGACGTGCGTGTTAGGGTACGGGAACGCAGG
CGCTCTCCCGCCTGCTGGATCTCCTGTAAGTTCCGTTCCACATGGGGAAGCTCTGAGATGCCCTCAGTCT
CAGCAGCAAGCTGTTCAGCTTGCTGAAGGAGCTCACCAAACCCCTCAGTATCCATTGGAGATGCAGATCC
TTGTGCTACAGCCGTCATCCCGGGAAGTCGAGATCTGAGTCCGGAGGTGGCGACCGGTAGCGCTAGCGGA
TCTGACGGTTCACTAAACCAGCTCTGCTTATATAGACCTCCCACCGTACACGCCTACCGCCCATTTGCGT
CAATGGGGCGGAGTTGTTACGACATTTTGGAAAGTCCCGTTGATTTTGGTGCCAAAACAAACTCCCATTG
ACGTCAATGGGGTGGAGACTTGGAAATCCCCGTGAGTCAAACCGCTATCCACGCCCATTGATGTACTGCC
AAAACCGCATCACCATGGTAATAGCGATGACTAATACGTAGATGTACTGCCAAGTAGGAAAGTCCCATAA
GGTCATGTACTGGGCATAATGCCAGGCGGGCCATTTACCGTCATTGACGTCAATAGGGGGCGTACTTGGC
ATATGATACACTTGATGTACTGCCAAGTGGGCAGTTTACCGTAAATACTCCACCCATTGACGTCAATGGA
AAGTCCCTATTGGCGTTACTATGGGAACATACGTCATTATTGACGTCAATGGGCGGGGGTCGTTGGGCGG
TCAGCCAGGCGGGCCATTTACCGTAAGTTATGTAACGCGGAACTCCATATATGGGCTATGAACTAATGAC
CCCGTAATTGATTACTATTAATAACTAATGCATGGCGGTAATACGGTTATCCACAGAATCAGGGGATAAC
GCAGGAAAGAACATGTGAGCAAAAGGCCAGCAAAAGGCCAGGAACCGTAAAAAGGCCGCGTTGCTGGCGT
TTTTCCATAGGCTCCGCCCCCCTGACGAGCATCACAAAAATCGACGCTCAAGTCAGAGGTGGCGAAACCC
GACAGGACTATAAAGATACCAGGCGTTTCCCCCTGGAAGCTCCCTCGTGCGCTCTCCTGTTCCGACCCTG
CCGCTTACCGGATACCTGTCCGCCTTTCTCCCTTCGGGAAGCGTGGCGCTTTCTCATAGCTCACGCTGTA
GGTATCTCAGTTCGGTGTAGGTCGTTCGCTCCAAGCTGGGCTGTGTGCACGAACCCCCCGTTCAGCCCGA
CCGCTGCGCCTTATCCGGTAACTATCGTCTTGAGTCCAACCCGGTAAGACACGACTTATCGCCACTGGCA
GCAGCCACTGGTAACAGGATTAGCAGAGCGAGGTATGTAGGCGGTGCTACAGAGTTCTTGAAGTGGTGGC
CTAACTACGGCTACACTAGAAGAACAGTATTTGGTATCTGCGCTCTGCTGAAGCCAGTTACCTTCGGAAA
AAGAGTTGGTAGCTCTTGATCCGGCAAACAAACCACCGCTGGTAGCGGTGGTTTTTTTGTTTGCAAGCAG
CAGATTACGCGCAGAAAAAAAGGATCTCAAGAAGATCCTTTGATCTTTTCTACGGGGTCTGACGCTCAGT
GGAACGAAAACTCACGTTAAGGGATTTTGGTCATGAGATTATCAAAAAGGATCTTCACCTAGATCCTTTT
AAATTAAAAATGAAGTTTTAAATCAATCTAAAGTATATATGAGTAACCTGAGGCTATGGCAGGGCCTGCC
GCCCCGACGTTGGCTGCGAGCCCTGGGCCTTCACCCGAACTTGGGGGGTGGGGTGGGGAAAAGGAAGAAA
CGCGGGCGTATTGGCCCCAATGGGGTCTCGGTGGGGTATCGACAGAGTGCCAGCCCTGGGACCGAACCCC
GCGTTTATGAACAAACGACCCAACACCGTGCGTTTTATTCTGTCTTTTTATTGCCGTCATAGCGCGGGTT
CCTTCCGGTATTGTCTCCTTCCGTGTTTCAGTTAGCCTCCCCCTAGGGTGGGCGAAGAACTCCAGCATGA
GATCCCCGCGCTGGAGGATCATCCAGCCGGCGTCCCGGAAAACGATTCCGAAGCCCAACCTTTCATAGAA
GGCGGCGGTGGAATCGAAATCTCGTGATGGCAGGTTGGGCGTCGCTTGGTCGGTCATTTCGAACCCCAGA
GTCCCGCTCAGAAGAACTCGTCAAGAAGGCGATAGAAGGCGATGCGCTGCGAATCGGGAGCGGCGATACC
GTAAAGCACGAGGAAGCGGTCAGCCCATTCGCCGCCAAGCTCTTCAGCAATATCACGGGTAGCCAACGCT
ATGTCCTGATAGCGGTCCGCCACACCCAGCCGGCCACAGTCGATGAATCCAGAAAAGCGGCCATTTTCCA
CCATGATATTCGGCAAGCAGGCATCGCCATGGGTCACGACGAGATCCTCGCCGTCGGGCATGCTCGCCTT
GAGCCTGGCGAACAGTTCGGCTGGCGCGAGCCCCTGATGCTCTTCGTCCAGATCATCCTGATCGACAAGA
CCGGCTTCCATCCGAGTACGTGCTCGCTCGATGCGATGTTTCGCTTGGTGGTCGAATGGGCAGGTAGCCG
GATCAAGCGTATGCAGCCGCCGCATTGCATCAGCCATGATGGATACTTTCTCGGCAGGAGCAAGGTGAGA
TGACAGGAGATCCTGCCCCGGCACTTCGCCCAATAGCAGCCAGTCCCTTCCCGCTTCAGTGACAACGTCG
AGCACAGCTGCGCAAGGAACGCCCGTCGTGGCCAGCCACGATAGCCGCGCTGCCTCGTCTTGCAGTTCAT
TCAGGGCACCGGACAGGTCGGTCTTGACAAAAAGAACCGGGCGCCCCTGCGCTGACAGCCGGAACACGGC
GGCATCAGAGCAGCCGATTGTCTGTTGTGCCCAGTCATAGCCGAATAGCCTCTCCACCCAAGCGGCCGGA
GAACCTGCGTGCAATCCATCTTGTTCAATCATGCGAAACGATCCTCATCCTGTCTCTTGATCGATCTTTG
CAAAAGCCTAGGCCTCCAAAAAAGCCTCCTCACTACTTCTGGAATAGCTCAGAGGCCGAGGCGGCCTCGG
CCTCTGCATAAATAAAAAAAATTAGTCAGCCATGGGGCGGAGAATGGGCGGAACTGGGCGGAGTTAGGGG
CGGGATGGGCGGAGTTAGGGGCGGGACTATGGTTGCTGACTAATTGAGATGCATGCTTTGCATACTTCTG
CCTGCTGGGGAGCCTGGGGACTTTCCACACCTGGTTGCTGACTAATTGAGATGCATGCTTTGCATACTTC
TGCCTGCTGGGGAGCCTGGGGACTTTCCACACCCTAACTGACACACATTCCACAGCTGGTTCTTTCCGCC
TCAGGACTCTTCCTTTTTCAATATTATTGAAGCATTTATCAGGGTTATTGTCTCATGAGCGGATACATAT
TTGAATGTATTTAGAAAAATAAACAAATAGGGGTTCCGCGCACATTTCCCCGAAAAGTGCCACCTG
[124 nt withheld, positions 6857-6980]
C
[91 nt withheld, positions 6982-7072]
A
[49 nt withheld, positions 7074-7122]
CCTTTGACGTTGGAGTCCACGTTCTTT
[37 nt withheld, positions 7150-7186]
ACCCTATCTCGGTCTATTCTTTTGATTTATAAGGGATTTTGCCGATTTCGGCCTATTGGTTAAAAAATGA
GCTGATTTAACAAAAATTTAACGCGAATTTTAACAAAATATTAACGCTTACAATTTACGCGTTAAGATAC
ATTGATGAGTTTGGACAAACCACAACTAGAATGCAGTGAAAAAAATGCTTTATTTGTGAAATTTGTGATG
CTATTG
